>Addgene plasmid #61703 | pGBKT7-GW | addgene full sequence | sequence record 354514 | Addgene NGS Result
CCGAACTGAGATACCTACAGCGTGAGCTATGAGAAAGCGCCACGCTTCCCGAAGGGAGAAAGGCGGACAG
GTATCCGGTAAGCGGCAGGGTCGGAACAGGAGAGCGCACGAGGGAGCTTCCAGGGGGAAACGCCTGGTAT
CTTTATAGTCCTGTCGGGTTTCGCCACCTCTGACTTGAGCGTCGATTTTTGTGATGCTCGTCAGGGGGGC
GGAGCCTATGGAAAAACGCCAGCAACGCGGCCTTTTTACGGTTCCTGGCCTTTTGCTGGCCTTTTGCTCA
CATGTTCTTTCCTGCGTTATCCCCTGATTCTGTGGATAACCGTATTACCGCCTTTGAGTGAGCTGATACC
GCTCGCCGCAGCCGAACGACCGAGCGCAGCGAGTCAGTGAGCGAGGAAGCGGAAGAGCGCCCAATACGCA
AACCGCCTCTCCCCGCGCGTTGGCCGATTCATTAATGCAGCTGGCACGACAGGTTTCCCGACTGGAAAGC
GGGCAGTGAGCGCAACGCAATTAATGTGAGTTAGCTCACTCATTAGGCACCCCAGGCTTTACACTTTATG
CTTCCGGCTCGTATGTTGTGTGGAATTGTGAGCGGATAACAATTTCACACAGGAAACAGCTATGACCATG
ATTACGCCAAGCTTGCATGCCGGTAGAGGTGTGGTCAATAAGAGCGACCTCATGCTATACCTGAGAAAGC
AACCTGACCTACAGGAAAGAGTTACTCAAGAATAAGAATTTTCGTTTTAAAACCTAAGAGTCACTTTAAA
ATTTGTATACACTTATTTTTTTTATAACTTATTTAATAATAAAAATCATAAATCATAAGAAATTCGCCCG
GAATTAGCTTGGCTGCAAGCGCGCAAAAAACCCCTCAAGACCCGTTTAGAGGCCCCAAGGGGTTATGCTA
GTTATGCGGCCGCTGCAGGTCGAGACCACTTTGTACAAGAAAGCTGAACGAGAAACGTAAAATGATATAA
ATATCAATATATTAAATTAGATTTTGCATAAAAAACAGACTACATAATACTGTAAAACACAACATATCCA
GTCACTATGGTCGACCTGCAGACTGGCTGTGTATAAGGGAGCCTGACATTTATATTCCCCAGAACATCAG
GTTAATGGCGTTTTTGATGTCATTTTCGCGGTGGCTGAGATCAGCCACTTCTTCCCCGATAACGGAGACC
GGCACACTGGCCATATCGGTGGTCATCATGCGCCAGCTTTCATCCCCGATATGCACCACCGGGTAAAGTT
CACGGGAGACTTTATCTGACAGCAGACGTGCACTGGCCAGGGGGATCACCATCCGTCGCCCGGGCGTGTC
AATAATATCACTCTGTACATCCACAAACAGACGATAACGGCTCTCTCTTTTATAGGTGTAAACCTTAAAC
TGCATTTCACCAGCCCCTGTTCTCGTCAGCAAAAGAGCCGTTCATTTCAATAAACCGGGCGACCTCAGCC
ATCCCTTCCTGATTTTCCGCTTTCCAGCGTTCGGCACGCAGACGACGGGCTTCATTCTGCATGGTTGTGC
TTACCAGACCGGAGATATTGACATCATATATGCCTTGAGCAACTGATAGCTGTCGCTGTCAACTGTCACT
GTAATACGCTGCTTCATAGCATACCTCTTTTTGACATACTTCGGGTATACATATCAGTATATATTCTTAT
ACCGCAAAAATCAGCGCGCAAATACGCATACTGTTATCTGGCTTTTAGTAAGCCGGATCCAGATCTTTAC
GCCCCGCCCTGCCACTCATCGCAGTACTGTTGTAATTCATTAAGCATTCTGCCGACATGGAAGCCATCAC
AAACGGCATGATGAACCTGAATCGCCAGCGGCATCAGCACCTTGTCGCCTTGCGTATAATATTTGCCCAT
GGTGAAAACGGGGGCGAAGAAGTTGTCCATATTGGCCACGTTTAAATCAAAACTGGTGAAACTCACCCAG
GGATTGGCTGAGACGAAAAACATATTCTCAATAAACCCTTTAGGGAAATAGGCCAGGTTTTCACCGTAAC
ACGCCACATCTTGCGAATATATGTGTAGAAACTGCCGGAAATCGTCGTGGTATTCACTCCAGAGCGATGA
AAACGTTTCAGTTTGCTCATGGAAAACGGTGTAACAAGGGTGAACACTATCCCATATCACCAGCTCACCG
TCTTTCATTGCCATACGGAATTCCGGATGAGCATTCATCAGGCGGGCAAGAATGTGAATAAAGGCCGGAT
AAAACTTGTGCTTATTTTTCTTTACGGTCTTTAAAAAGGCCGTAATATCCAGCTGAACGGTCTGGTTATA
GGTACATTGAGCAACTGACTGAAATGCCTCAAAATGTTCTTTACGATGCCATTGGGATATATCAACGGTG
GTATATCCAGTGATTTTTTTCTCCATTTTAGCTTCCTTAGCTCCTGAAAATCTCGACGGATCCTAACTCA
AAATCCACACATTATACGAGCCGGAAGCATAAAGTGTAAAGCCTGGGGTGCCTAATGCGGCCGCCATAGT
GACTGGATATGTTGTGTTTTACAGTATTATGTAGTCTGTTTTTTATGCAAAATCTAATTTAATATATTGA
TATTTATATCATTTTACGTTTCTCGTTCAGCTTTTTTGTACAAACTTGTCATATGCAGGTCCTCCTCTGA
GATCAGCTTCTGCTCCTCCATGATGGCGGCTCGCCCTATAGTGAGTCGTATTACAAATTCCGGCGATACA
GTCAACTGTCTTTGACCTTTGTTACTACTCTCTTCCGATGATGATGTCGCACTTATTCTATGCTGTCTCA
ATGTTAGAGGCATATCAGTCTCCACTGAAGCCAATCTATCTGTGACGGCATCTTTATTCACATTATCTTG
TACAAATAATCCTGTTAACAATGCTTTTATATCCTGTAAAGAATCCATTTTCAAAATCATGTCAAGGTCT
TCTCGAGGAAAAATCAGTAGAAATAGCTGTTCCAGTCTTTCTAGCCTTGATTCCACTTCTGTCAGATGTG
CCCTAGTCAGCGGAGACCTTTTGGTTTTGGGAGAGTAGCGACACTCCCAGTTGTTCTTCAGACACTTGGC
GCACTTCGGTTTTTCTTTGGAGCACTTGAGCTTTTTAAGTCGGCAAATATCGCATGCTTGTTCGATAGAA
GACAGTAGCTTCATCTTTCAGGAGGCTTGCTTCAAGCTTGGAGTTGATTGTATGCTTGGTATAGCTTGAA
ATATTGTGCAGAAAAAGAAACAAGGAAGAAAGGGAACGAGAACAATGACGAGGAAACAAAAGATTAATAA
TTGCAGGTCTATTTATACTTGATAGCAAGACAGCAAACTTTTTTTTATTTCAAATTCAAGTAACTGGAAG
GAAGGCCGTATACCGTTGCTCATTAGAGAGTAGTGTGCGTGAATGAAGGAAGGAAAAAGTTTCGTGTGCT
TCGAGATACCCCTCATCAGCTCTGGAACAACGACATCTGTTGGTGCTGTCTTTGTCGTTAATTTTTTCCT
TTAGTGTCTTCCATCATTTTTTTGTCATTGCGGATATGGTGAGACAACAACGGGGGAGAGAGAAAAGAAA
AAAAAAGAAAAGAAGTTGCATGCGCCTATTATTACTTCAATAGATGGCAAATGGAAAAAGGGTAGTGAAA
CTTCGATATGATGATGGCTATCAAGTCTAGGGCTACAGTATTAGTTCGTTATGTACCACCATCAATGAGG
CAGTGTAATTGGTGTAGTCTTGTTTAGCCCATTATGTCTTGTCTGGTATCTGTTCTATTGTATATCTCCC
CTCCGCCACCTACATGTTAGGGAGACCAACGAAGGTATTATAGGAATCCCGATGTATGGGTTTGGTTGCC
AGAAAAGAGGAAGTCCATATTGTACACCCGGAAACAACAAAAGGATCTGGCGTAATAGCGAAGAGGCCCG
CACCGATCGCCCTTCCCAACAGTTGCGCAGCCTGAATGGCGAATGG
[124 nt withheld, positions 3967-4090]
C
[91 nt withheld, positions 4092-4182]
A
[49 nt withheld, positions 4184-4232]
CCTTTGACGTTGGAGTCCACGTTCTTT
[37 nt withheld, positions 4260-4296]
ACCCTATCTCGGTCTATTCTTTTGATTTATAAGGGATTTTGCCGATTTCGGCCTATTGGTTAAAAAATGA
GCTGATTTAACAAAAATTTAACGCGAATTTTAACAAAATATTAACGCTTACAATTTCCTGATGCGGTATT
TTCTCCTTACGCATCTGTGCGGTATTTCACACCGCATAGATCGGCAAGTGCACAAACAATACTTAAATAA
ATACTACTCAGTAATAACCTATTTCTTAGCATTTTTGACGAAATTTGCTATTTTGTTAGAGTCTTTTACA
CCATTTGTCTCCACACCTCCGCTTACATCAACACCAATAACGCCATTTAATCTAAGCGCATCACCAACAT
TTTCTGGCGTCAGTCCACCAGCTAACATAAAATGTAAGCTTTCGGGGCTCTCTTGCCTTCCAACCCAGTC
AGAAATCGAGTTCCAATCCAAAAGTTCACCTGTCCCACCTGCTTCTGAATCAAACAAGGGAATAAACGAA
TGAGGTTTCTGTGAAGCTGCACTGAGTAGTATGTTGCAGTCTTTTGGAAATACGAGTCTTTTAATAACTG
GCAAACCGAGGAACTCTTGGTATTCTTGCCACGACTCATCTCCATGCAGTTGGACGATATCAATGCCGTA
ATCATTGACCAGAGCCAAAACATCCTCCTTAGGTTGATTACGAAACACGCCAACCAAGTATTTCGGAGTG
CCTGAACTATTTTTATATGCTTTTACAAGACTTGAAATTTTCCTTGCAATAACCGGGTCAATTGTTCTCT
TTCTATTGGGCACACATATAATACCCAGCAAGTCAGCATCGGAATCTAGAGCACATTCTGCGGCCTCTGT
GCTCTGCAAGCCGCAAACTTTCACCAATGGACCAGAACTACCTGTGAAATTAATAACAGACATACTCCAA
GCTGCCTTTGTGTGCTTAATCACGTATACTCACGTGCTCAATAGTCACCAATGCCCTCCCTCTTGGCCCT
CTCCTTTTCTTTTTTCGACCGAATTAATTCTTAATCGGCAAAAAAAGAAAAGCTCCGGATCAAGATTGTA
CGTAAGGTGACAAGCTATTTTTCAATAAAGAATATCTTCCACTACTGCCATCTGGCGTCATAACTGCAAA
GTACACATATATTACGATGCTGTTCTATTAAATGCTTCCTATATTATATATATAGTAATGTCGTTGATCT
ATGGTGCACTCTCAGTACAATCTGCTCTGATGCCGCATAGTTAAGCCAGCCCCGACACCCGCCAACACCC
GCTGACGCGCCCTGACGGGCTTGTCTGCTCCCGGCATCCGCTTACAGACAAGCTGTGACCGTCTCCGGGA
GCTGCATGTGTCAGAGGTTTTCACCGTCATCACCGAAACGCGCGAGACGAAAGGGCCTCGTGATACGCCT
ATTTTTATAGGTTAATGTCATGATAATAATGGTTTCTTAGTATGATCCAATATCAAAGGAAATGATAGCA
TTGAAGGATGAGACTAATCCAATTGAGGAGTGGCAGCATATAGAACAGCTAAAGGGTAGTGCTGAAGGAA
GCATACGATACCCCGCATGGAATGGGATAATATCACAGGAGGTACTAGACTACCTTTCATCCTACATAAA
TAGACGCATATAAGTACGCATTTAAGCATAAACACGCACTATGCCGTTCTTCTCATGTATATATATATAC
AGGCAACACGCAGATATAGGTGCGACGTGAACAGTGAGCTGTATGTGCGCAGCTCGCGTTGCATTTTCGG
AAGCGCTCGTTTTCGGAAACGCTTTGAAGTTCCTATTCCGAAGTTCCTATTCTCTAGAAAGTATAGGAAC
TTCAGAGCGCTTTTGAAAACCAAAAGCGCTCTGAAGACGCACTTTCAAAAAACCAAAAACGCACCGGACT
GTAACGAGCTACTAAAATATTGCGAATACCGCTTCCACAAACATTGCTCAAAAGTATCTCTTTGCTATAT
ATCTCTGTGCTATATCCCTATATAACCTACCCATCCACCTTTCGCTCCTTGAACTTGCATCTAAACTCGA
CCTCTACATTTTTTATGTTTATCTCTAGTATTACTCTTTAGACAAAAAAATTGTAGTAAGAACTATTCAT
AGAGTGAATCGAAAACAATACGAAAATGTAAACATTTCCTATACGTAGTATATAGAGACAAAATAGAAGA
AACCGTTCATAATTTTCTGACCAATGAAGAATCATCAACGCTATCACTTTCTGTTCACAAAGTATGCGCA
ATCCACATCGGTATAGAATATAATCGGGGATGCCTTTATCTTGAAAAAATGCACCCGCAGCTTCGCTAGT
AATCAGTAAACGCGGGAAGTGGAGTCAGGCTTTTTTTATGGAAGAGAAAATAGACACCAAAGTAGCCTTC
TTCTAACCTTAACGGACCTACAGTGCAAAAAGTTATCAAGAGACTGCATTATAGAGCGCACAAAGGAGAA
AAAAAGTAATCTAAGATGCTTTGTTAGAAAAATAGCGCTCTCGGGATGCATTTTTGTAGAACAAAAAAGA
AGTATAGATTCTTTGTTGGTAAAATAGCGCTCTCGCGTTGCATTTCTGTTCTGTAAAAATGCAGCTCAGA
TTCTTTGTTTGAAAAATTAGCGCTCTCGCGTTGCATTTTTGTTTTACAAAAATGAAGCACAGATTCTTCG
TTGGTAAAATAGCGCTTTCGCGTTGCATTTCTGTTCTGTAAAAATGCAGCTCAGATTCTTTGTTTGAAAA
ATTAGCGCTCTCGCGTTGCATTTTTGTTCTACAAAATGAAGCACAGATGCTTCGTTCAGGTGGCACTTTT
CGGGGAAATGTGCGCGGAACCCCTATTTGTTTATTTTTCTAAATACATTCAAATATGTATCCGCTCATGA
GACAATAACCCTGATAAATGCTTCAATAATATTGAAAAAGGAAGAGTATGATTGAACAAGATGGATTGCA
CGCAGGTTCTCCGGCCGCTTGGGTGGAGAGGCTATTCGGCTATGACTGGGCACAACAGACAATCGGCTGC
TCTGATGCCGCCGTGTTCCGGCTGTCAGCGCAGGGGCGCCCGGTTCTTTTTGTCAAGACCGACCTGTCCG
GTGCCCTGAATGAACTGCAAGACGAGGCAGCGCGGCTATCGTGGCTGGCCACGACGGGCGTTCCTTGCGC
AGCTGTGCTCGACGTTGTCACTGAAGCGGGAAGGGACTGGCTGCTATTGGGCGAAGTGCCGGGGCAGGAT
CTCCTGTCATCTCACCTTGCTCCTGCCGAGAAAGTATCCATCATGGCTGATGCAATGCGGCGGCTGCATA
CGCTTGATCCGGCTACCTGCCCATTCGACCACCAAGCGAAACATCGCATCGAGCGAGCACGTACTCGGAT
GGAAGCCGGTCTTGTCGATCAGGATGATCTGGACGAAGAGCATCAGGGGCTCGCGCCAGCCGAACTGTTC
GCCAGGCTCAAGGCGAGCATGCCCGACGGCGAGGATCTCGTCGTGACTCATGGCGATGCCTGCTTGCCGA
ATATCATGGTGGAAAATGGCCGCTTTTCTGGATTCATCGACTGTGGCCGGCTGGGTGTGGCGGACCGCTA
TCAGGACATAGCGTTGGCTACCCGTGATATTGCTGAAGAGCTTGGCGGCGAATGGGCTGACCGCTTCCTC
GTGCTTTACGGTATCGCCGCTCCCGATTCGCAGCGCATCGCCTTCTATCGCCTTCTTGACGAGTTCTTCT
GAGCGGGACTCTGGGGTTCGAAATGACCGACCAAGCGACGCCCAACCTGCCATCACGAGATTTCGATTCC
ACCGCCGCCTTCTATGAAAGGTTGGGCTTCGGAATCGTTTTCCGGGACGCCGGCTGGATGATCCTCCAGC
GCGGGGATCTCATGCTGGAGTTCTTCGCCCACCCTAGGGGGAGGCTAACTGAAACACGGAAGGAGACAAT
ACCGGAAGGAACCCGCGCTATGACGGCAATAAAAAGACAGAATAAAACGCACGGTGTTGGGTCGTTTGTT
CATAAACGCGGGGTTCGGTCCCAGGGCTGGCACTCTGTCGATACCCCACCGAGACCCCATTGGGGCCAAT
ACGCCCGCGTTTCTTCCTTTTCCCCACCCCACCCCCCAAGTTCGGGTGAAGGCCCAGGGCTCGCAGCCAA
CGTCGGGGCGGCAGGCCCTGCCATAGCCTCAGGTTACTCATATATACTTTAGATTGATTTAAAACTTCAT
TTTTAATTTAAAAGGATCTAGGTGAAGATCCTTTTTGATAATCTCATGACCAAAATCCCTTAACGTGAGT
TTTCGTTCCACTGAGCGTCAGACCCCGTAGAAAAGATCAAAGGATCTTCTTGAGATCCTTTTTTTCTGCG
CGTAATCTGCTGCTTGCAAACAAAAAAACCACCGCTACCAGCGGTGGTTTGTTTGCCGGATCAAGAGCTA
CCAACTCTTTTTCCGAAGGTAACTGGCTTCAGCAGAGCGCAGATACCAAATACTGTTCTTCTAGTGTAGC
CGTAGTTAGGCCACCACTTCAAGAACTCTGTAGCACCGCCTACATACCTCGCTCTGCTAATCCTGTTACC
AGTGGCTGCTGCCAGTGGCGATAAGTCGTGTCTTACCGGGTTGGACTCAAGACGATAGTTACCGGATAAG
GCGCAGCGGTCGGGCTGAACGGGGGGTTCGTGCACACAGCCCAGCTTGGAGCGAACGACCTACA
Features (pLannotate 1.2.2; 30 found; start..end, strand, type, name):
    407..499     +  CDS            lacI (fragment): lac repressor; lacI; The lac repressor binds to the lac operator to inhibit transcription in E. coli. This inhibition can be relieved by adding lactose or isopropyl-β-D-thiogalactopyranoside (IPTG).
    512..533     +  protein_bind   CAP binding site: CAP binding activates transcription in the presence of cAMP. E. coli catabolite activator protein
    548..578     +  promoter       lac promoter: promoter for the E. coli lac operon
    586..602     +  protein_bind   lac operator: The lac repressor binds to the lac operator to inhibit transcription in E. coli. This inhibition can be relieved by adding lactose or isopropyl-β-D-thiogalactopyranoside (IPTG). lac repressor encoded by lacI
    650..837     -  terminator     ADH1 terminator: S. cerevisiae ADH1; transcription terminator for the S. cerevisiae alcohol dehydrogenase 1 (ADH1) gene
    864..911     -  terminator     T7 terminator: transcription terminator for bacteriophage T7 RNA polymerase
    935..1059    +  protein_bind   attR2: mutant version of attR; recombination site for the Gateway® LR reaction LR Clonase™
   1103..1405    -  CDS            ccdB: CCDB_ECOLI - Also known as G, letB, letD. Experimental evidence at protein level: Swiss-Prot protein existence level 1. Toxic component of a type II toxin-antitoxin (TA) system, functioning in plasmid maintainence. Responsible for the post- segregational killing (PSK) of plasmid-free cells, also referred to as a plasmid addiction system. Half-life of over 2 hours. Cell killing by CcdB is accompanied by filamentation, defects in chromosome and plasmid segregation, defects in cell division, formation of anucleate cells, decreased DNA synthesis and plasmid loss. Interferes with the activity of DN
   1410..1568    -  CDS            ccdA (fragment): CCDA_ECO57 - Also known as H, letA. Experimental evidence at protein level: Swiss-Prot protein existence level 1. Antitoxin component of a type II toxin-antitoxin (TA) system which inhibits the post-segregational killing (PSK) of plasmid-free cells, also referred to as a plasmid addiction system. Binds to and blocks the activity of CcdB; will also remove bound CcdB protein from the CcdB-GyrA complex by forming a CcdA-CcdB complex, a process termed rejuvenation. Functions as a transcriptional corepressor for the ccdAB operon, repression also requires CcdB (By similarity). From Escherichia coli
   1747..2406    -  CDS            CmR: chloramphenicol acetyltransferase; cat; confers resistance to chloramphenicol
   2407..2436    -  promoter       cat promoter (fragment): promoter of the E. coli cat gene encoding chloramphenicol acetyltransferase
   2460..2490    -  promoter       lac UV5 promoter: E. coli lac promoter with an "up" mutation
   2515..2639    -  protein_bind   attR1: mutant version of attR; recombination site for the Gateway® LR reaction LR Clonase™
   2695..2713    -  promoter       T7 promoter: promoter for bacteriophage T7 RNA polymerase
   2724..3164    -  CDS            GAL4 DNA binding domain: DNA binding domain of the GAL4 transcriptional activator; Saccharomyces cerevisiae GAL4 (truncated)
   3192..3896    -  promoter       ADH1 promoter: S. cerevisiae ADH1; promoter for alcohol dehydrogenase 1
   3897..3963    +  CDS            lacZα (fragment): LacZα fragment of β-galactosidase; lacZ fragment
   3967..4395    +  rep_origin     f1 ori (sequence partly withheld): f1 bacteriophage origin of replication; arrow indicates direction of (+) strand synthesis
   4423..4474    -  misc_feature   bom (fragment): basis of mobility region from pBR322
   4525..5199    -  CDS            TRP1: phosphoribosylanthranilate isomerase, required for tryptophan biosynthesis; S. cerevisiae TRP1; yeast auxotrophic marker
   5200..5347    -  promoter       TRP1 promoter: S. cerevisiae TRP1
   5486..5535    -  misc_feature   bom (fragment): basis of mobility region from pBR322
   5637..5672    -  CDS            rop (fragment): Rop protein, which maintains plasmids at low copy number; rop
   5740..7082    +  rep_origin     2μ ori: yeast 2μ plasmid origin of replication
   7109..7213    +  promoter       AmpR promoter: bla
   7214..8008    +  CDS            NeoR/KanR: aminoglycoside phosphotransferase from Tn5; aph(3')-II (or nptII); confers resistance to neomycin, kanamycin, and G418 (Geneticin®)
   8029..8181    +  CDS            ble (fragment): BLE_KLEPN - Experimental evidence at protein level: Swiss-Prot protein existence level 1. Binding protein with a strong affinity to the bleomycin family of antibiotics. Binds to CL990; an antimitotic-antibiotic compound. From Klebsiella pneumoniae.
   8240..8287    +  polyA_signal   HSV TK poly(A) signal: herpes simplex virus thymidine kinase polyadenylation signal (Cole and Stacy, 1985)
   8378..8394    -  polyA_signal   bGH poly(A) signal (fragment): bovine growth hormone polyadenylation signal
   8616..224     +  rep_origin     ori (across the origin): high-copy-number ColE1/pMB1/pBR322/pUC origin of replication
