[The description below was written by a language model from this plasmid's Addgene catalogue record and pLannotate feature annotations shown in this document.]
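Description:
pGBKT7-GW is an empty Gateway destination version of the Clontech yeast two-hybrid bait vector pGBKT7, made by placing a Gateway cassette into the multiple cloning site. It is a yeast–E. coli shuttle plasmid. In yeast it replicates from the 2μ origin and is selected through the TRP1 auxotrophic marker with its own promoter. In bacteria it is maintained by a high-copy ColE1/pUC-type origin and a kanamycin resistance gene (NeoR/KanR driven by the AmpR promoter). An f1 origin is also present. The sequenced record is about 9 kb, larger than the listed 7.3 kb backbone, which is consistent with the added cassette.

The expression unit consists of the S. cerevisiae ADH1 promoter driving the GAL4 DNA-binding domain, followed by a T7 promoter, the attR1–attR2 Gateway cassette, and then T7 and ADH1 terminators. The cassette carries a chloramphenicol resistance gene and the ccdB toxin gene. For this reason the unrecombined plasmid is grown under combined chloramphenicol and kanamycin selection in the ccdB-tolerant strain DB3.1. An LR recombination with an entry clone replaces the CmR/ccdB segment with the gene of interest. ccdB then counterselects any unrecombined vector in ordinary E. coli strains. The resulting product is intended to encode a GAL4 DNA-binding-domain fusion ("BD" bait) for yeast two-hybrid interaction assays, normally paired with an activation-domain prey plasmid. The T7 promoter upstream of the insert position could also support in vitro transcription of the cloned sequence. No insert is present in the deposited construct. The small lacI, lacZα, rop, bom, ble and poly(A) fragments in the annotation appear to be backbone remnants with no stated function.
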