Addgene plasmid #61703: pGBKT7-GW
Purpose: (Empty Backbone) Gateway compatible Y2H vector - BD
Depositing lab: Yuhai Cui. Depositing organization: Agriculture and Agri-Food Canada, London, ON. Publication: Arabidopsis homolog of the yeast TREX-2 mRNA export complex: components and anchoring nucleoporin. Lu Q, Tang X, Tian G, Wang F, Liu K, Nguyen V, Kohalmi SE, Keller WA, Tsang EW, Harada JJ, Rothstein SJ, Cui Y. Plant J. 2010 Jan;61(2):259-70. doi: 10.1111/j.1365-313X.2009.04048.x. Epub 2009 Oct 16. PubMed 19843313.
Backbone
  Vector backbone: pGBKT7
  Backbone manufacturer: Clontech
  Backbone size (bp): 7300
  Modifications to backbone: Gateway cassette was cloned into the MCS
  Vector type: Yeast Expression
  Selectable markers: TRP1
Growth in bacteria
  Bacterial resistance: Chloramphenicol and Kanamycin, 25 & 50 μg/mL
  Growth temperature: 37°C
  Growth strain: DB3.1
  Copy number: High Copy
Gene/Insert
  Cloning method: Gateway Cloning
Terms and licenses: Academic/Nonprofit Terms; Industry Terms: Not Available to Industry
How to cite: pGBKT7-GW was a gift from Yuhai Cui (Addgene plasmid # 61703 ; http://n2t.net/addgene:61703 ; RRID:Addgene_61703)
