>Addgene plasmid #61703 | pGBKT7-GW | addgene partial sequence | sequence record 106840 | yADH1-F 5'-ATACGGCCTTCCTTCCAGTT-3'
GCTGTCTTGCTATCAAGTATAAATAGACCTGCAATTATTAATCTTTTGTTTCCTCGTCATTGTTCTCGTT
CCCTTTCTTCCTTGTTTCTTTTTCTGCACAATATTTCAAGCTATACCAAGCATACAATCAACTCCAAGCT
TGAAGCAAGCCTCCTGAAAGATGAAGCTACTGTCTTCTATCGAACAAGCATGCGATATTTGCCGACTTAA
AAAGCTCAAGTGCTCCAAAGAAAAACCGAAGTGCGCCAAGTGTCTGAAGAACAACTGGGAGTGTCGCTAC
TCTCCCAAAACCAAAAGGTCTCCGCTGACTAGGGCACATCTGACAGAAGTGGAATCAAGGCTAGAAAGAC
TGGAACAGCTATTTCTACTGATTTTTCCTCGAGAAGACCTTGACATGATTTTGAAAATGGATTCTTTACA
GGATATAAAAGCATTGTTAACAGGATTATTTGTACAAGATAATGTGAATAAAGATGCCGTCACAGATAGA
TTGGCTTCAGTGGAGACTGATATGCCTCTAACATTGAGACAGCATAGAATAAGTGCGACATCATCATCGG
AAGAGAGTAGTAACAAAGGTCAAAGACAGTTGACTGTATCGCCGGAATTTGTAATACGACTCACTATAGG
GCGAGCCGCCATCATGGAGGAGCAGAAGCTGATCTCAGAGGAGGACCTGCATATGACAAGTTTGTACAAA
AAAGCTGAACGAGAAACGTAAAATGATATAAATATCAATATATTAAATTAGATTTTGCATAAAAAACAGA
CTACATAATACTGTAAAACACAACATATCCAGTCACTATGGCGGCCGCATTAGGCACCC
