>Addgene plasmid #61703 | pGBKT7-GW | addgene partial sequence | sequence record 108568 | ccdB-Fwd 5'-GCATGATGACCACCGATATG-3'
GGCTGATCTCAGCCACCGCGAAAATGACATCAAAAACGCCATTAACCTGATGTTCTGGGGAATATAAATG
TCAGGCTCCCTTATACACAGCCAGTCTGCAGGTCGACCATAGTGACTGGATATGTTGTGTTTTACAGTAT
TATGTAGTCTGTTTTTTATGCAAAATCTAATTTAATATATTGATATTTATATCATTTTACGTTTCTCGTT
CAGCTTTCTTGTACAAAGTGGTCTCGACCTGCAGCGGCCGCATAACTAGCATAACCCCTTGGGGCCTCTA
AACGGGTCTTGAGGGGTTTTTTGCGCGCTTGCAGCCAAGCTAATTCCGGGCGAATTTCTTATGATTTATG
ATTTTTATTATTAAATAAGTTATAAAAAAAATAAGTGTATACAAATTTTAAAGTGACTCTTAGGTTTTAA
AACGAAAATTCTTATTCTTGAGTAACTCTTTCCTGTAGGTCAGGTTGCTTTCTCAGGTATAGCATGAGGT
CGCTCTTATTGACCACACCTCTACCGGCATGCAAGCTTGGCGTAATCATGGTCATAGCTGTTTCCTGTGT
GAAATTGTTATCCGCTCACAATTCCACACAACATACGAGCCGGAAGCATAAAGTGTAAAGCCTGGGGTGC
CTAATGAGTGAGCTAACTCACATTAATTGCGTTGCGCTCACTGCCCGCTTTCCAGTCGGGAAACCTGTCG
TGCCAGCTGCATTAATGAATCGGCCAACGCGCGGGGAGAGGCGGTTTGCGTATTGGGCGCTCTTCCGCTT
CCTCGCTCACTGACTCGCTGCGCTCGGTCGTTCGGCTGCGGCGAGCGGTATCAGCTCACTCAA
